Addgene plasmid #21667: HA-E2F-1 wt-pRcCMV
Depositing lab: William Kaelin. Depositing organization: Dana-Farber Cancer Institute. Publication: Negative regulation of the growth-promoting transcription factor E2F-1 by a stably bound cyclin A-dependent protein kinase. Krek W, Ewen ME, Shirodkar S, Arany Z, Kaelin WG, Livingston DM. Cell. 1994 Jul 15. 78(1):161-72. 10.1016/0092-8674(94)90582-7 PubMed 8033208.
Backbone
  Vector backbone: pRcCMV
  Backbone manufacturer: Invitrogen
  Backbone size w/o insert (bp): 5541
  Vector type: Mammalian Expression
  Selectable markers: Neomycin (select with G418)
Growth in bacteria
  Bacterial resistance: Ampicillin, 100 μg/mL
  Growth temperature: 37°C
  Growth strain: DH5alpha
  Growth instructions: Dh5alpha
  Copy number: High Copy
Gene/Insert
  Gene/Insert name: E2F-1
  Species: H. sapiens (human)
  Insert size (bp): 1333
  Mutation: wild type-
  GenBank ID: NM_005225
  Entrez Gene: E2F1 (a.k.a. E2F-1, RBAP1, RBBP3, RBP3)
  Tag / fusion protein: HA-tag (N terminal on backbone)
  Cloning method: Restriction Enzyme; 5′ cloning site BamH I (not destroyed); 3′ cloning site EcoR I (not destroyed)
  Sequencing primers: 5′ T7; 3′ SP6
Terms and licenses: Academic/Nonprofit Terms; Industry Terms: Not Available to Industry
How to cite: HA-E2F-1 wt-pRcCMV was a gift from William Kaelin (Addgene plasmid # 21667 ; http://n2t.net/addgene:21667 ; RRID:Addgene_21667)
