[The description below was written by a language model from this plasmid's Addgene catalogue record and pLannotate feature annotations shown in this document.]
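Description:
HA-E2F-1 wt-pRcCMV is a mammalian expression plasmid built on the Invitrogen pRcCMV backbone and carrying the wild-type human E2F1 coding sequence. The sequenced construct is 6,871 nt. In bacteria it is maintained as a high-copy plasmid through a ColE1/pUC-type origin and selected with ampicillin via the β-lactamase gene and its own promoter. An f1 origin is also present, which allows single-stranded DNA production. Several small annotated fragments (bom, lac promoter/operator, lacI, pUC MCS, a short HIV-1 LTR-like match and a partial ble segment) appear to be backbone remnants rather than functional parts.

The E2F1 insert, about 1.3 kb and cloned between BamHI and EcoRI sites that remain intact, sits downstream of the human cytomegalovirus immediate early enhancer and promoter and is followed by the bovine growth hormone polyadenylation signal, giving strong constitutive expression in transfected mammalian cells. The catalogue entry records an N-terminal HA epitope tag supplied by the backbone. The feature table does not annotate it separately, but there is unannotated sequence between the T7 promoter and the start of the E2F1 CDS where it would lie. The tag allows immunodetection or immunoprecipitation of the exogenous protein. T7 and SP6 promoters flank the insert and serve as sequencing primer sites; T7 is in the sense orientation and could drive in vitro transcription. A separate SV40 early promoter–neo–SV40 poly(A) cassette permits G418 selection of stable cell lines.

E2F1 is a DP-partnered transcription activator that controls G1-to-S progression and binds RB1. The associated publication concerns negative regulation of E2F-1 by a stably bound cyclin A-dependent kinase, so this wild-type construct is suited to overexpression and interaction studies, for example as a wild-type reference.
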