Features (pLannotate 1.2.2; 22 found; start..end, strand, type, name):
     28..80      -  misc_feature   bom (fragment): basis of mobility region from pBR322
    235..614     +  enhancer       CMV enhancer: human cytomegalovirus immediate early enhancer
    615..818     +  promoter       CMV promoter: human cytomegalovirus (CMV) immediate early promoter
    814..847     +  LTR            5' LTR (truncated) (fragment): truncated 5' long terminal repeat (LTR) from HIV-1
    863..881     +  promoter       T7 promoter: promoter for bacteriophage T7 RNA polymerase
    946..2256    +  CDS            E2F1: E2F1_HUMAN - Also known as RBBP3. Experimental evidence at protein level: Swiss-Prot protein existence level 1. Transcription activator that binds DNA cooperatively with DP proteins through the E2 recognition site, 5'-TTTC[CG]CGC-3' found in the promoter region of a number of genes whose products are involved in cell cycle regulation or in DNA replication. The DRTF1/E2F complex functions in the control of cell-cycle progression from G1 to S phase. E2F1 binds preferentially RB1 in a cell-cycle dependent manner. It can mediate both cell proliferation and TP53/p53-dependent apoptosis. Blocks adip
   2330..2348    -  promoter       SP6 promoter: promoter for bacteriophage SP6 RNA polymerase
   2374..2598    +  polyA_signal   bGH poly(A) signal: bovine growth hormone polyadenylation signal
   2602..2623    +  promoter       SV40 promoter (fragment): SV40 enhancer and early promoter
   2644..3072    +  rep_origin     f1 ori (sequence partly withheld): f1 bacteriophage origin of replication; arrow indicates direction of (+) strand synthesis
   3158..3176    -  misc_feature   MCS (fragment): pUC18/19 multiple cloning site
   3185..3514    +  promoter       SV40 promoter: SV40 enhancer and early promoter
   3581..4372    +  CDS            neo: KKA2_KLEPN - Also known as kan, nptII. Experimental evidence at protein level: Swiss-Prot protein existence level 1. Resistance to kanamycin, neomycin, paromomycin, ribostamycin, butirosin and gentamicin B. From Klebsiella pneumoniae.
   4396..4554    +  CDS            ble (fragment): BLE_KLEPN - Experimental evidence at protein level: Swiss-Prot protein existence level 1. Binding protein with a strong affinity to the bleomycin family of antibiotics. Binds to CL990; an antimitotic-antibiotic compound. From Klebsiella pneumoniae.
   4549..4683    +  polyA_signal   SV40 poly(A) signal: SV40 polyadenylation signal
   4738..4754    -  protein_bind   lac operator: The lac repressor binds to the lac operator to inhibit transcription in E. coli. This inhibition can be relieved by adding lactose or isopropyl-β-D-thiogalactopyranoside (IPTG). lac repressor encoded by lacI
   4762..4792    -  promoter       lac promoter: promoter for the E. coli lac operon
   4807..4828    -  protein_bind   CAP binding site: CAP binding activates transcription in the presence of cAMP. E. coli catabolite activator protein
   4841..4933    -  CDS            lacI (fragment): lac repressor; lacI; The lac repressor binds to the lac operator to inhibit transcription in E. coli. This inhibition can be relieved by adding lactose or isopropyl-β-D-thiogalactopyranoside (IPTG).
   5116..5704    -  rep_origin     ori: high-copy-number ColE1/pMB1/pBR322/pUC origin of replication
   5875..6735    -  CDS            AmpR: β-lactamase; bla; confers resistance to ampicillin, carbenicillin, and related antibiotics
   6736..6840    -  promoter       AmpR promoter: bla
>Addgene plasmid #21667 | HA-E2F-1 wt-pRcCMV | addgene full sequence | sequence record 258468 | Addgene NGS Result
GACGGATCGGGAGATCTCCCGATCCCCTATGGTGCACTCTCAGTACAATCTGCTCTGATGCCGCATAGTT
AAGCCAGTATCTGCTCCCTGCTTGTGTGTTGGAGGTCGCTGAGTAGTGCGCGAGCAAAATTTAAGCTACA
ACAAGGCAAGGCTTGACCGACAATTGCATGAAGAATCTGCTTAGGGTTAGGCGTTTTGCGCTGCTTCGCG
ATGTACGGGCCAGATATACGCGTTGACATTGATTATTGACTAGTTATTAATAGTAATCAATTACGGGGTC
ATTAGTTCATAGCCCATATATGGAGTTCCGCGTTACATAACTTACGGTAAATGGCCCGCCTGGCTGACCG
CCCAACGACCCCCGCCCATTGACGTCAATAATGACGTATGTTCCCATAGTAACGCCAATAGGGACTTTCC
ATTGACGTCAATGGGTGGAGTATTTACGGTAAACTGCCCACTTGGCAGTACATCAAGTGTATCATATGCC
AAGTACGCCCCCTATTGACGTCAATGACGGTAAATGGCCCGCCTGGCATTATGCCCAGTACATGACCTTA
TGGGACTTTCCTACTTGGCAGTACATCTACGTATTAGTCATCGCTATTACCATGGTGATGCGGTTTTGGC
AGTACATCAATGGGCGTGGATAGCGGTTTGACTCACGGGGATTTCCAAGTCTCCACCCCATTGACGTCAA
TGGGAGTTTGTTTTGGCACCAAAATCAACGGGACTTTCCAAAATGTCGTAACAACTCCGCCCCATTGACG
CAAATGGGCGGTAGGCGTGTACGGTGGGAGGTCTATATAAGCAGAGCTCTCTGGCTAACTAGAGAACCCA
CTGCTTACTGGCTTATCGAAATTAATACGACTCACTATAGGGAGACCCAAGCTTACCATGGCCTACCCCT
ACGACGTGCCCGACTACGCCTCCCTCGGATCCCATATGGCCTTGGCCGGGGCCCCTGCGGGCGGCCCATG
CGCGCCGGCGCTGGAGGCCCTGCTCGGGGCCGGCGCGCTGCGGCTGCTCGACTCCTCGCAGATCGTCATC
ATCTCCGCCGCGCAGGACGCCAGCGCCCCGCCGGCTCCCACCGGCCCCGCGGCGCCCGCCGCCGGCCCCT
GCGACCCTGACCTGCTGCTCTTCGCCACACCGCAGGCGCCCCGGCCCACACCCAGTGCGCCGCGGCCCGC
GCTCGGCCGCCCGCCGGTGAAGCGGAGGCTGGACCTGGAAACTGACCATCAGTACCTGGCCGAGAGCAGT
GGGCCAGCTCGGGGCAGAGGCCGCCATCCAGGAAAAGGTGTGAAATCCCCGGGGGAGAAGTCACGCTATG
AGACCTCACTGAATCTGACCACCAAGCGCTTCCTGGAGCTGCTGAGCCACTCGGCTGACGGTGTCGTCGA
CCTGAACTGGGCTGCCGAGGTGCTGAAGGTGCAGAAGCGGCGCATCTATGACATCACCAACGTCCTTGAG
GGCATCCAGCTCATTGCCAAGAAGTCCAAGAACCACATCCAGTGGCTGGGCAGCCACACCACAGTGGGCG
TCGGCGGACGGCTTGAGGGGTTGACCCAGGACCTCCGACAGCTGCAGGAGAGCGAGCAGCAGCTGGACCA
CCTGATGAATATCTGTACTACGCAGCTGCGCCTGCTCTCCGAGGACACTGACAGCCAGCGCCTGGCCTAC
GTGACGTGTCAGGACCTTCGTAGCATTGCAGACCCTGCAGAGCAGATGGTTATGGTGATCAAAGCCCCTC
CTGAGACCCAGCTCCAAGCCGTGGACTCTTCGGAGAACTTTCAGATCTCCCTTAAGAGCAAACAAGGCCC
GATCGATGTTTTCCTGTGCCCTGAGGAGACCGTAGGTGGGATCAGCCCTGGGAAGACCCCATCCCAGGAG
GTCACTTCTGAGGAGGAGAACAGGGCCACTGACTCTGCCACCATAGTGTCACCACCACCATCATCTCCCC
CCTCATCCCTCACCACAGATCCCAGCCAGTCTCTACTCAGCCTGGAGCAAGAACCGCTGTTGTCCCGGAT
GGGCAGCCTGCGGGCTCCCGTGGACGAGGACCGCCTGTCCCCGCTGGTGGCGGCCGACTCGCTCCTGGAG
CATGTGCGGGAGGACTTCTCCGGCCTCCTCCCTGAGGAGTTCATCAGCCTTTCCCCACCCCACGAGGCCC
TCGACTACCACTTCGGCCTCGAGGAGGGCGAGGGCATCAGAGACCTCTTCGACTGTGACTTTGGGGACCT
CACCCCCCTGGATTTCTGACAGGATGCATGAATTCTGCAGATATCCATCACACTGGCGGCCGCTCGAGCA
TGCATCTAGAGGGCCCTATTCTATAGTGTCACCTAAATGCTAGAGCTCGCTGATCAGCCTCGACTGTGCC
TTCTAGTTGCCAGCCATCTGTTGTTTGCCCCTCCCCCGTGCCTTCCTTGACCCTGGAAGGTGCCACTCCC
ACTGTCCTTTCCTAATAAAATGAGGAAATTGCATCGCATTGTCTGAGTAGGTGTCATTCTATTCTGGGGG
GTGGGGTGGGGCAGGACAGCAAGGGGGAGGATTGGGAAGACAATAGCAGGCATGCTGGGGATGCGGTGGG
CTCTATGGCTTCTGAGGCGGAAAGAACCAGCTGGGGCTCGAGGGGGGATCCCC
[124 nt withheld, positions 2644-2767]
C
[91 nt withheld, positions 2769-2859]
A
[49 nt withheld, positions 2861-2909]
CCTTTGACGTTGGAGTCCACGTTCTTT
[37 nt withheld, positions 2937-2973]
ACCCTATCTCGGTCTATTCTTTTGATTTATAAGGGATTTTGCCGATTTCGGCCTATTGGTTAAAAAATGA
GCTGATTTAACAAAAATTTAACGCGAATTTTAACAAAATATTAACGCTTACAATTTAAATATTTGCTTAT
ACAATCT
[37 nt withheld, positions 3121-3157]
GGGTACCGAGCTCGAATTCTGTGGAATGTGTGTCAGTTAGGGTGTGGAAAGTCCCCAGGCTCCCCAGCAG
GCAGAAGTATGCAAAGCATGCATCTCAATTAGTCAGCAACCAGGTGTGGAAAGTCCCCAGGCTCCCCAGC
AGGCAGAAGTATGCAAAGCATGCATCTCAATTAGTCAGCAACCATAGTCCCGCCCCTAACTCCGCCCATC
CCGCCCCTAACTCCGCCCAGTTCCGCCCATTCTCCGCCCCATGGCTGACTAATTTTTTTTATTTATGCAG
AGGCCGAGGCCGCCTCGGCCTCTGAGCTATTCCAGAAGTAGTGAGGAGGCTTTTTTGGAGGCCTAGGCTT
TTGCAAAAAGCTCCCGGGAGCTTGGATATCCATTTTCGGATCTGATCAAGAGACAGGATGAGGATCGTTT
CGCATGATTGAACAAGATGGATTGCACGCAGGTTCTCCGGCCGCTTGGGTGGAGAGGCTATTCGGCTATG
ACTGGGCACAACAGACAATCGGCTGCTCTGATGCCGCCGTGTTCCGGCTGTCAGCGCAGGGGCGCCCGGT
TCTTTTTGTCAAGACCGACCTGTCCGGTGCCCTGAATGAACTGCAGGACGAGGCAGCGCGGCTATCGTGG
CTGGCCACGACGGGCGTTCCTTGCGCAGCTGTGCTCGACGTTGTCACTGAAGCGGGAAGGGACTGGCTGC
TATTGGGCGAAGTGCCGGGGCAGGATCTCCTGTCATCTCACCTTGCTCCTGCCGAGAAAGTATCCATCAT
GGCTGATGCAATGCGGCGGCTGCATACGCTTGATCCGGCTACCTGCCCATTCGACCACCAAGCGAAACAT
CGCATCGAGCGAGCACGTACTCGGATGGAAGCCGGTCTTGTCGATCAGGATGATCTGGACGAAGAGCATC
AGGGGCTCGCGCCAGCCGAACTGTTCGCCAGGCTCAAGGCGCGCATGCCCGACGGCGAGGATCTCGTCGT
GACCCATGGCGATGCCTGCTTGCCGAATATCATGGTGGAAAATGGCCGCTTTTCTGGATTCATCGACTGT
GGCCGGCTGGGTGTGGCGGACCGCTATCAGGACATAGCGTTGGCTACCCGTGATATTGCTGAAGAGCTTG
GCGGCGAATGGGCTGACCGCTTCCTCGTGCTTTACGGTATCGCCGCTCCCGATTCGCAGCGCATCGCCTT
CTATCGCCTTCTTGACGAGTTCTTCTGAGCGGGACTCTGGGGTTCGAAATGACCGACCAAGCGACGCCCA
ACCTGCCATCACGAGATTTCGATTCCACCGCCGCCTTCTATGAAAGGTTGGGCTTCGGAATCGTTTTCCG
GGACGCCGGCTGGATGATCCTCCAGCGCGGGGATCTCATGCTGGAGTTCTTCGCCCACCCCAACTTGTTT
ATTGCAGCTTATAATGGTTACAAATAAAGCAATAGCATCACAAATTTCACAAATAAAGCATTTTTTTCAC
TGCATTCTAGTTGTGGTTTGTCCAAACTCATCAATGTATCTTATCATGTCTGGATCCGTCGACCTCGAGA
GCTTGGCGTAATCATGGTCATAGCTGTTTCCTGTGTGAAATTGTTATCCGCTCACAATTCCACACAACAT
ACGAGCCGGAAGCATAAAGTGTAAAGCCTGGGGTGCCTAATGAGTGAGCTAACTCACATTAATTGCGTTG
CGCTCACTGCCCGCTTTCCAGTCGGGAAACCTGTCGTGCCAGCTGCATTAATGAATCGGCCAACGCGCGG
GGAGAGGCGGTTTGCGTATTGGGCGCTCTTCCGCTTCCTCGCTCACTGACTCGCTGCGCTCGGTCGTTCG
GCTGCGGCGAGCGGTATCAGCTCACTCAAAGGCGGTAATACGGTTATCCACAGAATCAGGGGATAACGCA
GGAAAGAACATGTGAGCAAAAGGCCAGCAAAAGGCCAGGAACCGTAAAAAGGCCGCGTTGCTGGCGTTTT
TCCATAGGCTCCGCCCCCCTGACGAGCATCACAAAAATCGACGCTCAAGTCAGAGGTGGCGAAACCCGAC
AGGACTATAAAGATACCAGGCGTTTCCCCCTGGAAGCTCCCTCGTGCGCTCTCCTGTTCCGACCCTGCCG
CTTACCGGATACCTGTCCGCCTTTCTCCCTTCGGGAAGCGTGGCGCTTTCTCATAGCTCACGCTGTAGGT
ATCTCAGTTCGGTGTAGGTCGTTCGCTCCAAGCTGGGCTGTGTGCACGAACCCCCCGTTCAGCCCGACCG
CTGCGCCTTATCCGGTAACTATCGTCTTGAGTCCAACCCGGTAAGACACGACTTATCGCCACTGGCAGCA
GCCACTGGTAACAGGATTAGCAGAGCGAGGTATGTAGGCGGTGCTACAGAGTTCTTGAAGTGGTGGCCTA
ACTACGGCTACACTAGAAGAACAGTATTTGGTATCTGCGCTCTGCTGAAGCCAGTTACCTTCGGAAAAAG
AGTTGGTAGCTCTTGATCCGGCAAACAAACCACCGCTGGTAGCGGTGGTTTTTTTGTTTGCAAGCAGCAG
ATTACGCGCAGAAAAAAAGGATCTCAAGAAGATCCTTTGATCTTTTCTACGGGGTCTGACGCTCAGTGGA
ACGAAAACTCACGTTAAGGGATTTTGGTCATGAGATTATCAAAAAGGATCTTCACCTAGATCCTTTTAAA
TTAAAAATGAAGTTTTAAATCAATCTAAAGTATATATGAGTAAACTTGGTCTGACAGTTACCAATGCTTA
ATCAGTGAGGCACCTATCTCAGCGATCTGTCTATTTCGTTCATCCATAGTTGCCTGACTCCCCGTCGTGT
AGATAACTACGATACGGGAGGGCTTACCATCTGGCCCCAGTGCTGCAATGATACCGCGAGACCCACGCTC
ACCGGCTCCAGATTTATCAGCAATAAACCAGCCAGCCGGAAGGGCCGAGCGCAGAAGTGGTCCTGCAACT
TTATCCGCCTCCATCCAGTCTATTAATTGTTGCCGGGAAGCTAGAGTAAGTAGTTCGCCAGTTAATAGTT
TGCGCAACGTTGTTGCCATTGCTACAGGCATCGTGGTGTCACGCTCGTCGTTTGGTATGGCTTCATTCAG
CTCCGGTTCCCAACGATCAAGGCGAGTTACATGATCCCCCATGTTGTGCAAAAAAGCGGTTAGCTCCTTC
GGTCCTCCGATCGTTGTCAGAAGTAAGTTGGCCGCAGTGTTATCACTCATGGTTATGGCAGCACTGCATA
ATTCTCTTACTGTCATGCCATCCGTAAGATGCTTTTCTGTGACTGGTGAGTACTCAACCAAGTCATTCTG
AGAATAGTGTATGCGGCGACCGAGTTGCTCTTGCCCGGCGTCAATACGGGATAATACCGCGCCACATAGC
AGAACTTTAAAAGTGCTCATCATTGGAAAACGTTCTTCGGGGCGAAAACTCTCAAGGATCTTACCGCTGT
TGAGATCCAGTTCGATGTAACCCACTCGTGCACCCAACTGATCTTCAGCATCTTTTACTTTCACCAGCGT
TTCTGGGTGAGCAAAAACAGGAAGGCAAAATGCCGCAAAAAAGGGAATAAGGGCGACACGGAAATGTTGA
ATACTCATACTCTTCCTTTTTCAATATTATTGAAGCATTTATCAGGGTTATTGTCTCATGAGCGGATACA
TATTTGAATGTATTTAGAAAAATAAACAAATAGGGGTTCCGCGCACATTTCCCCGAAAAGTGCCACCTGA
CGTC
