>Addgene plasmid #21667 | HA-E2F-1 wt-pRcCMV | addgene partial sequence | sequence record 27578 | 21667 with CMV-F
CTCTCTGGCTAACTAGAGAACCCACTGCTTACTGGCTTATCGAAATTAATACGACTCACTATAGGGAGAC
CCAAGCTTACCATGGCCTACCCCTACGACGTGCCCGACTACGCCTCCCTCGGATCCCATATGGCCTTGGC
CGGGGCCCCTGCGGGCGGCCCATGCGCGCCGGCGCTGGAGGCCCTGCTCGGGGCCGGCGCGCTGCGGCTG
CTCGACTCCTCGCAGATCGTCATCATCTCCGCCGCGCAGGACGCCAGCGCCCCGCCGGCTCCCACCGGCC
CCGCGGCGCCCGCCGCCGGCCCCTGCGACCCTGACCTGCTGCTCTTCG
